>Addgene plasmid #75718 | LRRK1 gRNA (BRDN0001149233) | addgene full sequence | sequence record 184430 | Addgene Assembled Sequence
CCCGGGTGCAAAGATGGATAAAGTTTTAAACAGAGAGGAATCTTTGCAGCTAATGGACCTTCTAGGTCTT
GAAAGGAGTGGGAATTGGCTCCGGTGCCCGTCAGTGGGCAGAGCGCACATCGCCCACAGTCCCCGAGAAG
TTGGGGGGAGGGGTCGGCAATTGATCCGGTGCCTAGAGAAGGTGGCGCGGGGTAAACTGGGAAAGTGATG
TCGTGTACTGGCTCCGCCTTTTTCCCGAGGGTGGGGGAGAACCGTATATAAGTGCAGTAGTCGCCGTGAA
CGTTCTTTTTCGCAACGGGTTTGCCGCCAGAACACAGGTAAGTGCCGTGTGTGGTTCCCGCGGGCCTGGC
CTCTTTACGGGTTATGGCCCTTGCGTGCCTTGAATTACTTCCACCTGGCTGCAGTACGTGATTCTTGATC
CCGAGCTTCGGGTTGGAAGTGGGTGGGAGAGTTCGAGGCCTTGCGCTTAAGGAGCCCCTTCGCCTCGTGC
TTGAGTTGAGGCCTGGCCTGGGCGCTGGGGCCGCCGCGTGCGAATCTGGTGGCACCTTCGCGCCTGTCTC
GCTGCTTTCGATAAGTCTCTAGCCATTTAAAATTTTTGATGACCTGCTGCGACGCTTTTTTTCTGGCAAG
ATAGTCTTGTAAATGCGGGCCAAGATCTGCACACTGGTATTTCGGTTTTTGGGGCCGCGGGCGGCGACGG
GGCCCGTGCGTCCCAGCGCACATGTTCGGCGAGGCGGGGCCTGCGAGCGCGGCCACCGAGAATCGGACGG
GGGTAGTCTCAAGCTGGCCGGCCTGCTCTGGTGCCTGGCCTCGCGCCGCCGTGTATCGCCCCGCCCTGGG
CGGCAAGGCTGGCCCGGTCGGCACCAGTTGCGTGAGCGGAAAGATGGCCGCTTCCCGGCCCTGCTGCAGG
GAGCTCAAAATGGAGGACGCGGCGCTCGGGAGAGCGGGCGGGTGAGTCACCCACACAAAGGAAAAGGGCC
TTTCCGTCCTCAGCCGTCGCTTCATGTGACTCCACGGAGTACCGGGCGCCGTCCAGGCACCTCGATTAGT
TCTCGAGCTTTTGGAGTACGTCGTCTTTAGGTTGGGGGGAGGGGTTTTATGCGATGGAGTTTCCCCACAC
TGAGTGGGTGGAGACTGAAGTTAGGCCAGCTTGGCACTTGATGTAATTCTCCTTGGAATTTGCCCTTTTT
GAGTTTGGATCTTGGTTCATTCTCAAGCCTCAGACAGTGGTTCAAAGTTTTTTTCTTCCATTTCAGGTGT
CGTGACGTACGGCCACCATGACCGAGTACAAGCCCACGGTGCGCCTCGCCACCCGCGACGACGTCCCCAG
GGCCGTACGCACCCTCGCCGCCGCGTTCGCCGACTACCCCGCCACGCGCCACACCGTCGATCCGGACCGC
CACATCGAGCGGGTCACCGAGCTGCAAGAACTCTTCCTCACGCGCGTCGGGCTCGACATCGGCAAGGTGT
GGGTCGCGGACGACGGCGCCGCCGTGGCGGTCTGGACCACGCCGGAGAGCGTCGAAGCGGGGGCGGTGTT
CGCCGAGATCGGCCCGCGCATGGCCGAGTTGAGCGGTTCCCGGCTGGCCGCGCAGCAACAGATGGAAGGC
CTCCTGGCGCCGCACCGGCCCAAGGAGCCCGCGTGGTTCCTGGCCACCGTCGGAGTCTCGCCCGACCACC
AGGGCAAGGGTCTGGGCAGCGCCGTCGTGCTCCCCGGAGTGGAGGCGGCCGAGCGCGCCGGGGTGCCCGC
CTTCCTGGAGACCTCCGCGCCCCGCAACCTCCCCTTCTACGAGCGGCTCGGCTTCACCGTCACCGCCGAC
GTCGAGGTGCCCGAAGGACCGCGCACCTGGTGCATGACCCGCAAGCCCGGTGCCTGAACGCGTTAAGTCG
ACAATCAACCTCTGGATTACAAAATTTGTGAAAGATTGACTGGTATTCTTAACTATGTTGCTCCTTTTAC
GCTATGTGGATACGCTGCTTTAATGCCTTTGTATCATGCTATTGCTTCCCGTATGGCTTTCATTTTCTCC
TCCTTGTATAAATCCTGGTTGCTGTCTCTTTATGAGGAGTTGTGGCCCGTTGTCAGGCAACGTGGCGTGG
TGTGCACTGTGTTTGCTGACGCAACCCCCACTGGTTGGGGCATTGCCACCACCTGTCAGCTCCTTTCCGG
GACTTTCGCTTTCCCCCTCCCTATTGCCACGGCGGAACTCATCGCCGCCTGCCTTGCCCGCTGCTGGACA
GGGGCTCGGCTGTTGGGCACTGACAATTCCGTGGTGTTGTCGGGGAAATCATCGTCCTTTCCTTGGCTGC
TCGCCTGTGTTGCCACCTGGATTCTGCGCGGGACGTCCTTCTGCTACGTCCCTTCGGCCCTCAATCCAGC
GGACCTTCCTTCCCGCGGCCTGCTGCCGGCTCTGCGGCCTCTTCCGCGTCTTCGCCTTCGCCCTCAGACG
AGTCGGATCTCCCTTTGGGCCGCCTCCCCGCGTCGACTTTAAGACCAATGACTTACAAGGCAGCTGTAGA
TCTTAGCCACTTTTTAAAAGAAAAGGGGGGACTGGAAGGGCTAATTCACTCCCAACGAAGACAAGATCTG
CTTTTTGCTTGTACTGGGTCTCTCTGGTTAGACCAGATCTGAGCCTGGGAGCTCTCTGGCTAACTAGGGA
ACCCACTGCTTAAGCCTCAATAAAGCTTGCCTTGAGTGCTTCAAGTAGTGTGTGCCCGTCTGTTGTGTGA
CTCTGGTAACTAGAGATCCCTCAGACCCTTTTAGTCAGTGTGGAAAATCTCTAGCAGTACGTATAGTAGT
TCATGTCATCTTATTATTCAGTATTTATAACTTGCAAAGAAATGAATATCAGAGAGTGAGAGGAACTTGT
TTATTGCAGCTTATAATGGTTACAAATAAAGCAATAGCATCACAAATTTCACAAATAAAGCATTTTTTTC
ACTGCATTCTAGTTGTGGTTTGTCCAAACTCATCAATGTATCTTATCATGTCTGGCTCTAGCTATCCCGC
CCCTAACTCCGCCCATCCCGCCCCTAACTCCGCCCAGTTCCGCCCATTCTCCGCCCCATGGCTGACTAAT
TTTTTTTATTTATGCAGAGGCCGAGGCCGCCTCGGCCTCTGAGCTATTCCAGAAGTAGTGAGGAGGCTTT
TTTGGAGGCCTAGGGACGTACCCAATTCGCCCTATAGTGAGTCGTATTACGCGCGCTCACTGGCCGTCGT
TTTACAACGTCGTGACTGGGAAAACCCTGGCGTTACCCAACTTAATCGCCTTGCAGCACATCCCCCTTTC
GCCAGCTGGCGTAATAGCGAAGAGGCCCGCACCGATCGCCCTTCCCAACAGTTGCGCAGCCTGAATGGCG
AATGGG
[124 nt withheld, positions 3367-3490]
C
[91 nt withheld, positions 3492-3582]
A
[49 nt withheld, positions 3584-3632]
CCTTTGACGTTGGAGTCCACGTTCTTT
[37 nt withheld, positions 3660-3696]
ACCCTATCTCGGTCTATTCTTTTGATTTATAAGGGATTTTGCCGATTTCGGCCTATTGGTTAAAAAATGA
GCTGATTTAACAAAAATTTAACGCGAATTTTAACAAAATATTAACGCTTACAATTTAGGTGGCACTTTTC
GGGGAAATGTGCGCGGAACCCCTATTTGTTTATTTTTCTAAATACATTCAAATATGTATCCGCTCATGAG
ACAATAACCCTGATAAATGCTTCAATAATATTGAAAAAGGAAGAGTATGAGTATTCAACATTTCCGTGTC
GCCCTTATTCCCTTTTTTGCGGCATTTTGCCTTCCTGTTTTTGCTCACCCAGAAACGCTGGTGAAAGTAA
AAGATGCTGAAGATCAGTTGGGTGCACGAGTGGGTTACATCGAACTGGATCTCAACAGCGGTAAGATCCT
TGAGAGTTTTCGCCCCGAAGAACGTTTTCCAATGATGAGCACTTTTAAAGTTCTGCTATGTGGCGCGGTA
TTATCCCGTATTGACGCCGGGCAAGAGCAACTCGGTCGCCGCATACACTATTCTCAGAATGACTTGGTTG
AGTACTCACCAGTCACAGAAAAGCATCTTACGGATGGCATGACAGTAAGAGAATTATGCAGTGCTGCCAT
AACCATGAGTGATAACACTGCGGCCAACTTACTTCTGACAACGATCGGAGGACCGAAGGAGCTAACCGCT
TTTTTGCACAACATGGGGGATCATGTAACTCGCCTTGATCGTTGGGAACCGGAGCTGAATGAAGCCATAC
CAAACGACGAGCGTGACACCACGATGCCTGTAGCAATGGCAACAACGTTGCGCAAACTATTAACTGGCGA
ACTACTTACTCTAGCTTCCCGGCAACAATTAATAGACTGGATGGAGGCGGATAAAGTTGCAGGACCACTT
CTGCGCTCGGCCCTTCCGGCTGGCTGGTTTATTGCTGATAAATCTGGAGCCGGTGAGCGTGGGTCTCGCG
GTATCATTGCAGCACTGGGGCCAGATGGTAAGCCCTCCCGTATCGTAGTTATCTACACGACGGGGAGTCA
GGCAACTATGGATGAACGAAATAGACAGATCGCTGAGATAGGTGCCTCACTGATTAAGCATTGGTAACTG
TCAGACCAAGTTTACTCATATATACTTTAGATTGATTTAAAACTTCATTTTTAATTTAAAAGGATCTAGG
TGAAGATCCTTTTTGATAATCTCATGACCAAAATCCCTTAACGTGAGTTTTCGTTCCACTGAGCGTCAGA
CCCCGTAGAAAAGATCAAAGGATCTTCTTGAGATCCTTTTTTTCTGCGCGTAATCTGCTGCTTGCAAACA
AAAAAACCACCGCTACCAGCGGTGGTTTGTTTGCCGGATCAAGAGCTACCAACTCTTTTTCCGAAGGTAA
CTGGCTTCAGCAGAGCGCAGATACCAAATACTGTTCTTCTAGTGTAGCCGTAGTTAGGCCACCACTTCAA
GAACTCTGTAGCACCGCCTACATACCTCGCTCTGCTAATCCTGTTACCAGTGGCTGCTGCCAGTGGCGAT
AAGTCGTGTCTTACCGGGTTGGACTCAAGACGATAGTTACCGGATAAGGCGCAGCGGTCGGGCTGAACGG
GGGGTTCGTGCACACAGCCCAGCTTGGAGCGAACGACCTACACCGAACTGAGATACCTACAGCGTGAGCT
ATGAGAAAGCGCCACGCTTCCCGAAGGGAGAAAGGCGGACAGGTATCCGGTAAGCGGCAGGGTCGGAACA
GGAGAGCGCACGAGGGAGCTTCCAGGGGGAAACGCCTGGTATCTTTATAGTCCTGTCGGGTTTCGCCACC
TCTGACTTGAGCGTCGATTTTTGTGATGCTCGTCAGGGGGGCGGAGCCTATGGAAAAACGCCAGCAACGC
GGCCTTTTTACGGTTCCTGGCCTTTTGCTGGCCTTTTGCTCACATGTTCTTTCCTGCGTTATCCCCTGAT
TCTGTGGATAACCGTATTACCGCCTTTGAGTGAGCTGATACCGCTCGCCGCAGCCGAACGACCGAGCGCA
GCGAGTCAGTGAGCGAGGAAGCGGAAGAGCGCCCAATACGCAAACCGCCTCTCCCCGCGCGTTGGCCGAT
TCATTAATGCAGCTGGCACGACAGGTTTCCCGACTGGAAAGCGGGCAGTGAGCGCAACGCAATTAATGTG
AGTTAGCTCACTCATTAGGCACCCCAGGCTTTACACTTTATGCTTCCGGCTCGTATGTTGTGTGGAATTG
TGAGCGGATAACAATTTCACACAGGAAACAGCTATGACCATGATTACGCCAAGCGCGCAATTAACCCTCA
CTAAAGGGAACAAAAGCTGGAGCTGCAAGCTTAATGTAGTCTTATGCAATACTCTTGTAGTCTTGCAACA
TGGTAACGATGAGTTAGCAACATGCCTTACAAGGAGAGAAAAAGCACCGTGCATGCCGATTGGTGGAAGT
AAGGTGGTACGATCGTGCCTTATTAGGAAGGCAACAGACGGGTCTGACATGGATTGGACGAACCACTGAA
TTGCCGCATTGCAGAGATATTGTATTTAAGTGCCTAGCTCGATACATAAACGGGTCTCTCTGGTTAGACC
AGATCTGAGCCTGGGAGCTCTCTGGCTAACTAGGGAACCCACTGCTTAAGCCTCAATAAAGCTTGCCTTG
AGTGCTTCAAGTAGTGTGTGCCCGTCTGTTGTGTGACTCTGGTAACTAGAGATCCCTCAGACCCTTTTAG
TCAGTGTGGAAAATCTCTAGCAGTGGCGCCCGAACAGGGACTTGAAAGCGAAAGGGAAACCAGAGGAGCT
CTCTCGACGCAGGACTCGGCTTGCTGAAGCGCGCACGGCAAGAGGCGAGGGGCGGCGACTGGTGAGTACG
CCAAAAATTTTGACTAGCGGAGGCTAGAAGGAGAGAGATGGGTGCGAGAGCGTCAGTATTAAGCGGGGGA
GAATTAGATCGCGATGGGAAAAAATTCGGTTAAGGCCAGGGGGAAAGAAAAAATATAAATTAAAACATAT
AGTATGGGCAAGCAGGGAGCTAGAACGATTCGCAGTTAATCCTGGCCTGTTAGAAACATCAGAAGGCTGT
AGACAAATACTGGGACAGCTACAACCATCCCTTCAGACAGGATCAGAAGAACTTAGATCATTATATAATA
CAGTAGCAACCCTCTATTGTGTGCATCAAAGGATAGAGATAAAAGACACCAAGGAAGCTTTAGACAAGAT
AGAGGAAGAGCAAAACAAAAGTAAGACCACCGCACAGCAAGCGGCCGCTGATCTTCAGACCTGGAGGAGG
AGATATGAGGGACAATTGGAGAAGTGAATTATATAAATATAAAGTAGTAAAAATTGAACCATTAGGAGTA
GCACCCACCAAGGCAAAGAGAAGAGTGGTGCAGAGAGAAAAAAGAGCAGTGGGAATAGGAGCTTTGTTCC
TTGGGTTCTTGGGAGCAGCAGGAAGCACTATGGGCGCAGCGTCAATGACGCTGACGGTACAGGCCAGACA
ATTATTGTCTGGTATAGTGCAGCAGCAGAACAATTTGCTGAGGGCTATTGAGGCGCAACAGCATCTGTTG
CAACTCACAGTCTGGGGCATCAAGCAGCTCCAGGCAAGAATCCTGGCTGTGGAAAGATACCTAAAGGATC
AACAGCTCCTGGGGATTTGGGGTTGCTCTGGAAAACTCATTTGCACCACTGCTGTGCCTTGGAATGCTAG
TTGGAGTAATAAATCTCTGGAACAGATTTGGAATCACACGACCTGGATGGAGTGGGACAGAGAAATTAAC
AATTACACAAGCTTAATACACTCCTTAATTGAAGAATCGCAAAACCAGCAAGAAAAGAATGAACAAGAAT
TATTGGAATTAGATAAATGGGCAAGTTTGTGGAATTGGTTTAACATAACAAATTGGCTGTGGTATATAAA
ATTATTCATAATGATAGTAGGAGGCTTGGTAGGTTTAAGAATAGTTTTTGCTGTACTTTCTATAGTGAAT
AGAGTTAGGCAGGGATATTCACCATTATCGTTTCAGACCCACCTCCCAACCCCGAGGGGACCCAGAGAGG
GCCTATTTCCCATGATTCCTTCATATTTGCATATACGATACAAGGCTGTTAGAGAGATAATTAGAATTAA
TTTGACTGTAAACACAAAGATATTAGTACAAAATACGTGACGTAGAAAGTAATAATTTCTTGGGTAGTTT
GCAGTTTTAAAATTATGTTTTAAAATGGACTATCATATGCTTACCGTAACTTGAAAGTATTTCGATTTCT
TGGCTTTATATATCTTGTGGAAAGGACGAAACACCGCTGATGAAGATGATCATCGTGTTTTAGAGCTAGA
AATAGCAAGTTAAAATAAGGCTAGTCCGTTATCAACTTGAAAAAGTGGCACCGAGTCGGTGCTTTTTTAA
GCTTGGCGTAACTAGATCTTGAGACAAATGGCAGTATTCATCCACAATTTTAAAAGAAAAGGGGGGATTG
GGGGGTACAGTGCAGGGGAAAGAATAGTAGACATAATAGCAACAGACATACAAACTAAAGAATTACAAAA
ACAAATTACAAAAATTCAAAATTTTCGGGTTTATTACAGGGACAGCAGAGATCCACTTTGGCGCCGGCTC
GAGGGGG
Features (pLannotate 1.2.2; 29 found; start..end, strand, type, name):
     14..80      +  CDS            small t antigen (fragment): SV40 (simian virus 40) small t antigen
    106..317     +  promoter       EF-1α core promoter: core promoter for human elongation factor EF-1α
    318..1256    +  intron         EF-1α intron A: intron upstream of the start codon of human EF-1α
   1278..1877    +  CDS            PuroR (fragment): puromycin N-acetyltransferase; pac from Streptomyces; confers resistance to puromycin
   1893..2481    +  misc_feature   WPRE: woodchuck hepatitis virus posttranscriptional regulatory element
   2532..2551    +  misc_feature   cPPT/CTS (fragment): central polypurine tract and central termination sequence of HIV-1
   2553..2786    +  LTR            3' LTR (ΔU3): self-inactivating 3' long terminal repeat (LTR) from HIV-1
   2864..2985    +  polyA_signal   SV40 poly(A) signal: SV40 polyadenylation signal
   3025..3160    +  rep_origin     SV40 ori: SV40 origin of replication
   3181..3199    -  promoter       T7 promoter: promoter for bacteriophage T7 RNA polymerase
   3207..3362    +  CDS            lacZα (fragment): LacZα fragment of β-galactosidase; lacZ fragment
   3367..3795    +  rep_origin     f1 ori (sequence partly withheld): f1 bacteriophage origin of replication; arrow indicates direction of (+) strand synthesis
   3848..3952    +  promoter       AmpR promoter: bla
   3953..4813    +  CDS            AmpR: β-lactamase; bla; confers resistance to ampicillin, carbenicillin, and related antibiotics
   4984..5572    +  rep_origin     ori: high-copy-number ColE1/pMB1/pBR322/pUC origin of replication
   5755..5847    +  CDS            lacI (fragment): lac repressor; lacI; The lac repressor binds to the lac operator to inhibit transcription in E. coli. This inhibition can be relieved by adding lactose or isopropyl-β-D-thiogalactopyranoside (IPTG).
   5860..5881    +  protein_bind   CAP binding site: CAP binding activates transcription in the presence of cAMP. E. coli catabolite activator protein
   5896..5926    +  promoter       lac promoter: promoter for the E. coli lac operon
   5934..5950    +  protein_bind   lac operator: The lac repressor binds to the lac operator to inhibit transcription in E. coli. This inhibition can be relieved by adding lactose or isopropyl-β-D-thiogalactopyranoside (IPTG). lac repressor encoded by lacI
   5995..6013    +  promoter       T3 promoter: promoter for bacteriophage T3 RNA polymerase
   6041..6267    +  promoter       RSV promoter: Rous sarcoma virus enhancer/promoter
   6268..6448    +  LTR            5' LTR (truncated): truncated 5' long terminal repeat (LTR) from HIV-1
   6495..6620    +  misc_feature   HIV-1 Ψ: packaging signal of human immunodeficiency virus type 1
   6604..6967    +  CDS            HIV-1 gag (fragment): gag protein from human immunodeficiency virus 1; gag
   7113..7346    +  misc_feature   RRE: The Rev response element (RRE) of HIV-1 allows for Rev-dependent mRNA export from the nucleus to the cytoplasm.
   7723..7749    +  CDS            Rev (fragment): human immunodeficiency virus 1 (HIV-1) Rev protein; rev; enhances nuclear export of unspliced and incompletely spliced viral mRNAs
   7753..7993    +  promoter       U6 promoter: RNA polymerase III promoter for human U6 snRNA
   8023..8098    +  misc_RNA       gRNA scaffold: guide RNA scaffold for the Streptococcus pyogenes CRISPR/Cas9 system
   8154..8271    +  misc_feature   cPPT/CTS: central polypurine tract and central termination sequence of HIV-1
