[The description below was written by a language model from this plasmid's Addgene catalogue record and pLannotate feature annotations shown in this document.]
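Description:
LRRK1 gRNA (BRDN0001149233) is a third-generation lentiviral guide RNA plasmid built on the lentiGuide-Puro backbone and designed to target the human LRRK1 gene (also known as RIPK6 or Roco1), using the NM_024652.4 transcript as the design reference. In bacteria it is maintained as a high-copy plasmid through a ColE1/pUC-type origin and selected with ampicillin via β-lactamase. The backbone also carries an f1 origin, an SV40 origin and poly(A) signal, and remnants of lac and phage promoter elements.

The lentiviral transfer cassette begins with an RSV promoter fused to a truncated HIV-1 5' LTR, which makes genomic RNA production Tat-independent. This is followed by the Ψ packaging signal with a partial gag sequence, and the Rev response element for nuclear export of the unspliced genome. The cassette ends in a U3-deleted, self-inactivating 3' LTR. Within it, a human U6 RNA polymerase III promoter drives the LRRK1-specific spacer fused to the Streptococcus pyogenes Cas9 guide scaffold. Next come a cPPT/CTS element that aids nuclear import of the provirus and an EF-1α promoter with its intron A driving puromycin N-acetyltransferase. A WPRE boosts expression of that transcript.

The plasmid does not encode Cas9. It is meant to be packaged into lentivirus and delivered to cells that already express Cas9 or are co-transduced with a separate Cas9 vector, with puromycin used to select transduced mammalian cells. It belongs to a human kinome guide RNA collection produced with optimized sgRNA design rules and is suited to knockout of LRRK1.
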