Addgene plasmid #75718: LRRK1 gRNA (BRDN0001149233)
Purpose: 3rd generation lentiviral gRNA plasmid targeting human LRRK1
Depositing lab: John Doench & David Root. Depositing organization: Broad Institute. Publication: Optimized sgRNA design to maximize activity and minimize off-target effects of CRISPR-Cas9. Doench JG, Fusi N, Sullender M, Hegde M, Vaimberg EW, Donovan KF, Smith I, Tothova Z, Wilen C, Orchard R, Virgin HW, Listgarten J, Root DE. Nat Biotechnol. 2016 Jan 18. doi: 10.1038/nbt.3437. PubMed 26780180.
Backbone
  Vector backbone: lentiGuide-Puro
  Backbone manufacturer: Zhang Lab (Addgene plasmid # 52963)
  Vector type: Mammalian Expression, Lentiviral, CRISPR
  Selectable markers: Puromycin
Growth in bacteria
  Bacterial resistance: Ampicillin, 100 μg/mL
  Growth temperature: 37°C
  Growth strain: DH5alpha
  Copy number: High Copy
Gene/Insert
  Gene/Insert name: LRRK1 (alt names: LRRK1; NM_024652.4)
  gRNA/shRNA sequence: CTGATGAAGATGATCATCGT
  Species: H. sapiens (human)
  Entrez Gene: LRRK1 (a.k.a. OSMD, RIPK6, Roco1)
  Promoter: hU6
  Cloning method: Unknown
  Sequencing primers: 5′ U6-F; 3′ pS2-R
Terms and licenses: Academic/Nonprofit Terms; Industry Terms: Not Available to Industry
Depositor comments: The gRNA was designed to target the following Genbank reference sequence(s): NM_024652.4. Note that this plasmid does NOT contain Cas9. It should be used in conjunction with lentiCas9-Blast (Addgene #52962) or otherwise with cell lines already expressing Cas9. Browse the full kinome gRNA library at http://www.addgene.org/pooled-library/broadgpp-human-kinome/ or visit http://www.broadinstitute.org/rnai/public/ for detailed protocols and information.
How to cite: LRRK1 gRNA (BRDN0001149233) was a gift from John Doench & David Root (Addgene plasmid # 75718 ; http://n2t.net/addgene:75718 ; RRID:Addgene_75718)
