>Addgene plasmid #75718 | LRRK1 gRNA (BRDN0001149233) | depositor partial sequence | sequence record 143178 | Target Sequence
CTGATGAAGATGATCATCGT
