>Addgene plasmid #75718 | LRRK1 gRNA (BRDN0001149233) | addgene partial sequence | sequence record 184429 | hU6-F
CGTGACGTAGAAAGTAATAATTTCTTGGGTAGTTTGCAGTTTTAAAATTATGTTTTAAAATGGACTATCA
TATGCTTACCGTAACTTGAAAGTATTTCGATTTCTTGGCTTTATATATCTTGTGGAAAGGACGAAACACC
GCTGATGAAGATGATCATCGTGTTTTAGAGCTAGAAATAGCAAGTTAAAATAAGGCTAGTCCGTTATCAA
CTTGAAAAAGTGGCACCGAGTCGGTGCTTTTTTAAGCTTGGCGTAACTAGATCTTGAGACAAATGGCAGT
ATTCATCCACAATTTTAAAAGAAAAGGGGGGATTGGGGGGTACAGTGCAGGGGAAAGAATAGTAGACATA
ATAGCAACAGACATACAAACTAAAGAATTACAAAAACAAATTACAAAAATTCAAAATTTTCGGGTTTATT
ACAGGGACAGCAGAGATCCACTTTGGCGCCGGCTCGAGGGGGCCCGGGTGCAAAGATGGATAAAGTTTTA
AACAGAGAGGAATCTTTGCAGCTAATGGACCTTCTAGGTCTTGAAAGGAGTGGGAATTGGCTCCGGTGCC
CGTCAGTGGG
